Addgene plasmid #32563: pUCBB-lacZa
Depositing lab: Claudia Schmidt-dannert. Depositing organization: University of Minnesota. Publication: Optimized compatible set of BioBrick vectors for metabolic pathway engineering. Vick JE, Johnson ET, Choudhary S, Bloch SE, Lopez-Gallego F, Srivastava P, Tikh IB, Wawrzyn GT, Schmidt-Dannert C. Appl Microbiol Biotechnol. 2011 Dec;92(6):1275-86. Epub 2011 Oct 28. 10.1007/s00253-011-3633-4 PubMed 22033566.
Backbone
  Vector backbone: pUCBB
  Backbone size w/o insert (bp): 2393
  Vector type: Bacterial Expression, Synthetic Biology
Growth in bacteria
  Bacterial resistance: Ampicillin, 100 μg/mL
  Growth temperature: 37°C
  Growth strain: DH5alpha
  Copy number: High Copy
Gene/Insert
  Gene/Insert name: LacZ-alpha
  Insert size (bp): 324
  Promoter: Consitutive lac
  Tag / fusion protein: His (C terminal on backbone)
  Cloning method: Restriction Enzyme; 5′ cloning site NdeI (not destroyed); 3′ cloning site NsiI (not destroyed)
  Sequencing primers: 5′ pBBinF (CATCCTGAACTTATCTAGACC); 3′ pBBinR (GCAGGTCCTGAAGTTAACTAG)
Terms and licenses: Academic/Nonprofit Terms; Industry Terms: Not Available to Industry
How to cite: pUCBB-lacZa was a gift from Claudia Schmidt-dannert (Addgene plasmid # 32563 ; http://n2t.net/addgene:32563 ; RRID:Addgene_32563)
