[The description below was written by a language model from this plasmid's Addgene catalogue record and pLannotate feature annotations shown in this document.]
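Description:
pUCBB-lacZa is a small (about 2.7 kb) bacterial expression plasmid from a set of mutually compatible BioBrick-style vectors built for metabolic pathway engineering in E. coli. It is based on the pUCBB backbone (2,393 bp without insert), replicates from a high-copy ColE1/pUC-type origin, and is selected with ampicillin through a β-lactamase gene driven by its native bla promoter. A putative bacterial terminator lies between the resistance cassette and the expression region, which probably helps insulate the two transcription units from each other.

The payload is a 324 bp LacZ-alpha insert cloned between NdeI and NsiI sites, both of which are retained so the fragment can be excised and replaced. Expression is driven by what the record calls a constitutive lac promoter. The annotation shows a CAP binding site and the lac promoter upstream but no lac operator, which fits unregulated expression. Within the insert, the annotation detects a pUC18/19-type multiple cloning site followed by the lacZα fragment of β-galactosidase. A backbone-encoded His tag sits downstream, positioned for C-terminal fusion to an inserted coding sequence, and the cassette ends at a his operon terminator that spans the sequence origin. Two short segments annotated as fragments of the pBR322 bom region flank the His tag, but these are partial matches and may not be functional.

The record does not state a specific purpose. The lacZα fragment typically allows α-complementation in suitable hosts, so the plasmid plausibly serves as a blue/white screening stuffer or as a reference member of the vector series, in which replacing the insert with a gene of interest gives constitutive, optionally His-tagged expression.
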