Features (pLannotate 1.2.2; 12 found; start..end, strand, type, name):
    254..842     -  rep_origin     ori: high-copy-number ColE1/pMB1/pBR322/pUC origin of replication
   1013..1873    -  CDS            AmpR: β-lactamase; bla; confers resistance to ampicillin, carbenicillin, and related antibiotics
   1874..1978    -  promoter       AmpR promoter: bla
   2068..2111    -  terminator     bacterial terminator: putative bacterial transcription terminator
   2173..2194    +  protein_bind   CAP binding site: CAP binding activates transcription in the presence of cAMP. E. coli catabolite activator protein
   2209..2239    +  promoter       lac promoter: promoter for the E. coli lac operon
   2302..2358    -  misc_feature   MCS: pUC18/19 multiple cloning site
   2355..2512    +  CDS            lacZα (fragment): LacZα fragment of β-galactosidase; lacZ fragment
   2518..2607    -  misc_feature   bom (fragment): basis of mobility region from pBR322
   2633..2650    +  CDS            7xHis (fragment): 6xHis affinity tag
   2654..2690    -  misc_feature   bom (fragment): basis of mobility region from pBR322
   2717..59      +  terminator     his operon terminator (across the origin): This putative transcriptin terminator from the E. coli his operon has a 2-bp deletion introduced during synthesis. Its efficiency has not been determined.
>Addgene plasmid #32563 | pUCBB-lacZa | depositor full sequence | sequence record 37559 | pUCBB-lacZa sequence 2717 bps
CCGGCAAAAAAACGGGCAAGGTGTCACCACCCTGCCCTTTTTCTTTAAAACCGAAAAGATTACTTCGCGT
TATGCAGGCTTCCTCGCTCACTGACTCGCTGCGCTCGGTCGTTCGGCTGCGGCGAGCGGTATCAGCTCAC
TCAAAGGCGGTAATACGGTTATCCACAGAATCAGGGGATAACGCAGGAAAGAACATGTGAGCAAAAGGCC
AGCAAAAGGCCAGGAACCGTAAAAAGGCCGCGTTGCTGGCGTTTTTCCATAGGCTCCGCCCCCCTGACGA
GCATCACAAAAATCGACGCTCAAGTCAGAGGTGGCGAAACCCGACAGGACTATAAAGATACCAGGCGTTT
CCCCCTGGAAGCTCCCTCGTGCGCTCTCCTGTTCCGACCCTGCCGCTTACCGGATACCTGTCCGCCTTTC
TCCCTTCGGGAAGCGTGGCGCTTTCTCATAGCTCACGCTGTAGGTATCTCAGTTCGGTGTAGGTCGTTCG
CTCCAAGCTGGGCTGTGTGCACGAACCCCCCGTTCAGCCCGACCGCTGCGCCTTATCCGGTAACTATCGT
CTTGAGTCCAACCCGGTAAGACACGACTTATCGCCACTGGCAGCAGCCACTGGTAACAGGATTAGCAGAG
CGAGGTATGTAGGCGGTGCTACAGAGTTCTTGAAGTGGTGGCCTAACTACGGCTACACTAGAAGGACAGT
ATTTGGTATCTGCGCTCTGCTGAAGCCAGTTACCTTCGGAAAAAGAGTTGGTAGCTCTTGATCCGGCAAA
CAAACCACCGCTGGTAGCGGTGGTTTTTTTGTTTGCAAGCAGCAGATTACGCGCAGAAAAAAAGGATCTC
AAGAAGATCCTTTGATCTTTTCTACGGGGTCTGACGCTCAGTGGAACGAAAACTCACGTTAAGGGATTTT
GGTCATGAGATTATCAAAAAGGATCTTCACCTAGATCCTTTTAAATTAAAAATGAAGTTTTAAATCAATC
TAAAGTATATATGAGTAAACTTGGTCTGACAGTTACCAATGCTTAATCAGTGAGGCACCTATCTCAGCGA
TCTGTCTATTTCGTTCATCCATAGTTGCCTGACTCCCCGTCGTGTAGATAACTACGATACGGGAGGGCTT
ACCATCTGGCCCCAGTGCTGCAATGATACCGCGAGACCCACGCTCACCGGCTCCAGATTTATCAGCAATA
AACCAGCCAGCCGGAAGGGCCGAGCGCAGAAGTGGTCCTGCAACTTTATCCGCCTCCATCCAGTCTATTA
ATTGTTGCCGGGAAGCTAGAGTAAGTAGTTCGCCAGTTAATAGTTTGCGCAACGTTGTTGCCATTGCTAC
AGGCATCGTGGTGTCACGCTCGTCGTTTGGTATGGCTTCATTCAGCTCCGGTTCCCAACGATCAAGGCGA
GTTACATGATCCCCCATGTTGTGCAAAAAAGCGGTTAGCTCCTTCGGTCCTCCGATCGTTGTCAGAAGTA
AGTTGGCCGCAGTGTTATCACTCATGGTTATGGCAGCACTGCATAATTCTCTTACTGTCATGCCATCCGT
AAGATGCTTTTCTGTGACTGGTGAGTACTCAACCAAGTCATTCTGAGAATAGTGTATGCGGCGACCGAGT
TGCTCTTGCCCGGCGTCAATACGGGATAATACCGCGCCACATAGCAGAACTTTAAAAGTGCTCATCATTG
GAAAACGTTCTTCGGGGCGAAAACTCTCAAGGATCTTACCGCTGTTGAGATCCAGTTCGATGTAACCCAC
TCGTGCACCCAACTGATCTTCAGCATCTTTTACTTTCACCAGCGTTTCTGGGTGAGCAAAAACAGGAAGG
CAAAATGCCGCAAAAAAGGGAATAAGGGCGACACGGAAATGTTGAATACTCATACTCTTCCTTTTTCAAT
ATTATTGAAGCATTTATCAGGGTTATTGTCTCATGAGCGGATACATATTTGAATGTATTTAGAAAAATAA
ACAAATAGGGGTTCCGCGCACATTTCCCCGAAAAGTGCCACCTGACGTCTAAGAAACCATTATTATCATG
ACATTAACCTATAAAAATAGGCGTATCACGAGGCAGAATTTCAGATAAAAAAAATCCTTAGCTTTCGCTA
AGGATGATTTCTGGAATTCATCCTGAACTTATCTAGACCCGACTGGAAAGCGGGCAGTGAGCGCAACGCA
ATTAATGTGAGTTAGCTCACTCATTAGGCACCCCAGGCTTTACACTTTATGCTTCCGGCTCGTATGTTGT
GTGGAATTGTGAGCGTCTAGTAGAAGGAGGAGATCTGGATCCATATGACCATGATTACGCCAAGCTTGCA
TGCCTGCAGGTCGACTCTAGAGGATCCCCGGGTACCGAGCTCGAATTCACTGGCCGTCGTTTTACAACGT
CGTGACTGGGAAAACCCTGGCGTTACCCAACTTAATCGCCTTGCAGCACATCCCCCTTTCGCCAGCTGGC
GTAATAGCGAAGAGGCCCGCACCGATCGCCCTTCCCAACAGTTGCGCAGCCTGAATGGCGAATGGCGCCT
GATGCGGTATTTTCTCCTTACGCATCTGTGCGGTATTTCACACCGCATATGGTGCACTCTCAGTACAATC
TGCTCTGATGCCGCATAATGCATCCATGGCGGCCGCCTCGAGCATCACCATCACCATCACTGATTCTCCT
TACGCATCTGTGCGGTATTTCACACCGCATGTACTAGTTAACTTCAGGACCTGCAGT
