>Addgene plasmid #32563 | pUCBB-lacZa | addgene partial sequence | sequence record 38599 | M13pUC-Fwd 5'-CCCAGTCACGACGTTGTAAAACG-3'
CTCTAGAGTCGACCTGCAGGCATGCAAGCTTGGCGTAATCATGGTCATATGGATCCAGATCTCCTCCTTC
TACTAGACGCTCACAATTCCACACAACATACGAGCCGGAAGCATAAAGTGTAAAGCCTGGGGTGCCTAAT
GAGTGAGCTAACTCACATTAATTGCGTTGCGCTCACTGCCCGCTTTCCAGTCGGGTCTAGATAAGTTCAG
GATGAATTCCAGAAATCATCCTTAGCGAAAGCTAAGGATTTTTTTTATCTGAAATTCTGCCTCGTGATAC
GCCTATTTTTATAGGTTAATGTCATGATAATAATGGTTTCTTAGACGTCAGGTGGCACTTTTCGGGGAAA
TGTGCGCGGAACCCCTATTTGTTTATTTTTCTAAATACATTCAAATATGTATCCGCTCATGAGACAATAA
CCCTGATAAATGCTTCAATAATATTGAAAAAGGAAGAGTATGAGTATTCAACATTTCCGTGTCGCCCTTA
TTCCCTTTTTTGCGGCATTTTGCCTTCCTGTTTTTGCTCACCCAGAAACGCTGGTGAAAGTAAAAGATGC
TGAAGATCAGTTGGGTGCACGAGTGGGTTACATCGAACTGGATCTCAACAGCGGTAAGATCCTTGAGAGT
TTTCGCCCCGAAGAACGTTTTCCAATGATGAGCACTTTTAAAGTTCTGCTATGTGGCGCGGTATTATCCC
GTATTGACGCCGGGCAAGAGCAACTCGGTCGCCGCATACACTATTCTCAGAATGACTTGGTTGAGTACTC
ACCAGTCACAGAAAAGCATCTTACGGATGGCATGACAGTAAGAGAATTATGCAGTGCTGCCATAACCATG
AGTGATAACACTGCGGCCAACTTACTTCTGACAACGATCG
