>Addgene plasmid #32563 | pUCBB-lacZa | addgene partial sequence | sequence record 39074 | pBBinR 5'-GCAGGTCCTGAAGTTAACTAG-3'
CAANATGCGTAGGAGATCAGTGATGGTGATGGTGATGCTCGAGGCGGCCGCCATGGATGCATTATGCGGC
ATCAGAGCAGATTGTACTGAGAGTGCACCATATGCGGTGTGAAATACCGCACAGATGCGTAAGGAGAAAA
TACCGCATCAGGCGCCATTCGCCATTCAGGCTGCGCAACTGTTGGGAAGGGCGATCGGTGCGGGCCTCTT
CGCTATTACGCCAGCTGGCGAAAGGGGGATGTGCTGCAAGGCGATTAAGTTGGGTAACGCCAGGGTTTTC
CCAGTCACGACGTTGTAAAACGACGGCCAGTGAATTCGAGCTCGGTACCCGGGGATCCTCTAGAGTCGAC
CTGCAGGCATGCAAGCTTGGCGTAATCATGGTCATATGGATCCAGATCTCCTCCTTCTACTAGACGCTCA
CAATTCCACACAACATACGAGCCGGAAGCATAAAGTGTAAAGCCTGGGGTGCCTAATGAGTGAGCTAACT
CACATTAATTGCGTTGCGCTCACTGCCCGCTTTCCAGTCGGGTCTAGATAAGTTCAGGATGAATTCCAGA
AATCATCCTTAGCGAAAGCTAAGGATTTTTTTTATCTGAAATTCTGCCTCGTGATACGCCTATTTTTATA
GGTTAATGTCATGATAATAATGGTTTCTTAGACGTCAGGTGGCACTTTTCGGGGAAATGTGCGCGGAACC
CCTATTTGTTTATTTTTCTAAATACATTCAAATATGTATCCGCTCATGAGACAATAACCCTGATAAATGC
TTCAATAATATTGAAAAAGGAAGAGTATGAGTATTCAACA
